>Addgene plasmid #90224 | pLO104 | addgene full sequence | sequence record 177629 | Addgene NGS Result
TAATGTGAGTTAGCTCACTCATTAGGCACCCCAGGCTTTACACTTTATGCTTCCGGCTCGTATGTTGTGT
GGAATTGTGAGCGGATAACAATTTCACACAGGAAACAGCTATGACCATGATTACGCCAAGCTATTTAGGT
GACACTATAGAATACTCAAGCTATGCATCAAGCTTGGTACCGAGCTCGGATCCACTAGTAACGGCCGCCA
GTGTGCTGGAATTCGCCCTTGTCTGAGAGGAGGCACTGATGCCCGGACTATGTCGCAGCCAAGAAGATGA
AGAAAGTGTGGTGGCTGAGATGAAGAACGAAACAATGACGGTCGTATATCGGAGCATTCAAAAGCGTCAC
AACGTAGATCCCATAAATACCCAAAGACATCAGATGCAAGACGTAGCGAGAGAGAAGGCGCCAAAGCAGA
TATATAATGCTCGAACAAGACTACTGTATCATGTGGCCCATCTTGGAAATCTGTGGAGCGCGTTAGCCCT
TGGCACGTAGACAAAAGACATCAGGCGATACGGCGGATTCCGAACAGACGCAATGCCACCATGGATTGTG
GGAGACCTCACCTTTGTCCTCAAGTAACCCTCGACCTCTGAACTCTTAATGCCCATCTTTCCGCCCGTCT
TCCACGCCAGCGGCACCATCGCAACCCGCTCCTTCACTACCACCTCCCGATTGGGTCCCTCCACCGCGCG
CACCTTATCCGGATTGTTGGTGAGCAGTCGGATGCCGTGGGGATTGGCATCCACCCCCAGACCAAGATCC
ACCAGCATCGCGGTGGCGAGACCGTAGCTGCGGGCATCGGCGGGGTGCCGCAAGAGCAGATTCGCCTCAA
CCGTGTCGGACCCGAGATCTTGTAAATTATAAGCCTTCAACTTCTCCCCCAGACCGATGCCGCGACCTTC
TTGGCGTAGGTAAATGATAACACCCCCAGAGGCGTTGGATGGGACGGTCCTACTCTGCTGGGAGGCGACC
TCGGCAAGCGTCTCCATGGGCAGTGACATCAATCGAGCGGCTTCATCCAGCTGCTCTCCACAGTCGCAAC
GAGCCGACCACGCCGTCTCGCCTGTGTAACATTCCGAGTGAATCCGCACCAATGGCGCTTGGCTGGGATG
GCTTCGCGCCAGGTCCGGGGTATCTGATACGGGTCCGTCTGCAGACGAGGTGGCCCGGCTCTGTGCGCCC
CCGACGCTTTCCGCAGCGCCTGTCTCGTCATACCAGCTGCTGACTCGACCAGGGTGAAGCTTGCCTACAT
AGGCGCCACGGATCATCCGGTCCATCTCCGTCTCCCCCGGTCTCACTGCGTCCAAGCTGCGACTTCGGAT
GGTGTTGCCGAACACGATCGCGAGGTGTTCTTTATTGTCGAGGTCGTTGTGGTATAAGTGGAGAAACATC
TCGGCGCCATTGGTGGTGGGAATGCGTGCGCGAACAATACATTCCACCTTGGGGAGACAGGAGAGGAGTT
TGGGAGGCTTGGAATGGGCGGTCGATTGCGTTTGTTGGTAAAGTTGGATAGGGTTTAACGAACCCCCGGG
GGTCTGCGGAGGGGTGAAGGAGGGGGACAGGATCGATGGCGGGACAGAGGGGGTTGCGCTCCCACTGGGG
CTCTCTGAGCCCCCAGGTTGGTCTGCGGCATTGAACCGGATATCCTGGATTCTCTGGTTCAGAGAGGGAG
GAGCGTCCTTTGCGTCATGGAGCGAGAGGTCATCGTCGACAGTCGGAGTGGAAGGAGAGGGTTCTTGCGG
TGCGAAGGTCGGGGAAGCGTGGGATGGCAGGTTCGACGACATTGCGTGATAAGGCGGCGAGGATGGAGAT
TACCGACGGACGAAGTTCATATCAGGGGATTAGGAAGACGCATGAAGGAGGAAGACAGGAGTAGCGGTCG
AAGGGAGGGAGGAGGTAGCACAGACAAGAAAGATATTCAATAGTTACAGGTAGAAGGTAGTTTAATAATT
CCGTGACATGTGTAAGGTTCTCGGACCCTCGGGAATTACGCTTCTTGCTTTGCTTCGATGGGCCGCGGGG
GAAAACCGAGAGGGGCTGACTCATCCCGCCTTAGTCACGCTGACAGGATGATTATCTAGCATCTTCTATC
ATTTTCATTTTCATATTCCTACGGAGTATAATCCAAACATACGGGGTAGCAATCCCAAACAATAACCAGA
CTCCCACATCCAGAATCAAACATCATCATGATCTCGTCGTAGCCAAGGGTATCATCATCATCGTAGAGCT
TCAAGCAAATCAATCCCAGGAAGGGCGAATTCTGCAGATATCCATCACACTGGCGGCCGCTCGAGCATGC
ATCTAGAGGGCCCAATTCGCCCTATAGTGAGTCGTATTACAATTCACTGGCCGTCGTTTTACAACGTCGT
GACTGGGAAAACCCTGGCGTTACCCAACTTAATCGCCTTGCAGCACATCCCCCTTTCGCCAGCTGGCGTA
ATAGCGAAGAGGCCCGCACCGATCGCCCTTCCCAACAGTTGCGCAGCCTATACGTACGGCAGTTTAAGGT
TTACACCTATAAAAGAGAGAGCCGTTATCGTCTGTTTGTGGATGTACAGAGTGATATTATTGACACGCCG
GGGCGACGGATGGTGATCCCCCTGGCCAGTGCACGTCTGCTGTCAGATAAAGTCTCCCGTGAACTTTACC
CGGTGGTGCATATCGGGGATGAAAGCTGGCGCATGATGACCACCGATATGGCCAGTGTGCCGGTCTCCGT
TATCGGGGAAGAAGTGGCTGATCTCAGCCACCGCGAAAATGACATCAAAAACGCCATTAACCTGATGTTC
TGGGGAATATAAATGTCAGGCATGAGATTATCAAAAAGGATCTTCACCTAGATCCTTTTCACGTAGAAAG
CCAGTCCGCAGAAACGGTGCTGACCCCGGATGAATGTCAGCTACTGGGCTATCTGGACAAGGGAAAACGC
AAGCGCAAAGAGAAAGCAGGTAGCTTGCAGTGGGCTTACATGGCGATAGCTAGACTGGGCGGTTTTATGG
ACAGCAAGCGAACCGGAATTGCCAGCTGGGGCGCCCTCTGGTAAGGTTGGGAAGCCCTGCAAAGTAAACT
GGATGGCTTTCTTGCCGCCAAGGATCTGATGGCGCAGGGGATCAAGCTCTGATCAAGAGACAGGATGAGG
ATCGTTTCGCATGATTGAACAAGATGGATTGCACGCAGGTTCTCCGGCCGCTTGGGTGGAGAGGCTATTC
GGCTATGACTGGGCACAACAGACAATCGGCTGCTCTGATGCCGCCGTGTTCCGGCTGTCAGCGCAGGGGC
GCCCGGTTCTTTTTGTCAAGACCGACCTGTCCGGTGCCCTGAATGAACTGCAAGACGAGGCAGCGCGGCT
ATCGTGGCTGGCCACGACGGGCGTTCCTTGCGCAGCTGTGCTCGACGTTGTCACTGAAGCGGGAAGGGAC
TGGCTGCTATTGGGCGAAGTGCCGGGGCAGGATCTCCTGTCATCTCACCTTGCTCCTGCCGAGAAAGTAT
CCATCATGGCTGATGCAATGCGGCGGCTGCATACGCTTGATCCGGCTACCTGCCCATTCGACCACCAAGC
GAAACATCGCATCGAGCGAGCACGTACTCGGATGGAAGCCGGTCTTGTCGATCAGGATGATCTGGACGAA
GAGCATCAGGGGCTCGCGCCAGCCGAACTGTTCGCCAGGCTCAAGGCGAGCATGCCCGACGGCGAGGATC
TCGTCGTGACCCATGGCGATGCCTGCTTGCCGAATATCATGGTGGAAAATGGCCGCTTTTCTGGATTCAT
CGACTGTGGCCGGCTGGGTGTGGCGGACCGCTATCAGGACATAGCGTTGGCTACCCGTGATATTGCTGAA
GAGCTTGGCGGCGAATGGGCTGACCGCTTCCTCGTGCTTTACGGTATCGCCGCTCCCGATTCGCAGCGCA
TCGCCTTCTATCGCCTTCTTGACGAGTTCTTCTGAATTATTAACGCTTACAATTTCCTGATGCGGTATTT
TCTCCTTACGCATCTGTGCGGTATTTCACACCGCATCAGGTGGCACTTTTCGGGGAAATGTGCGCGGAAC
CCCTATTTGTTTATTTTTCTAAATACATTCAAATATGTATCCGCTCATGAGACAATAACCCTGATAAATG
CTTCAATAATAGCACGTGAGGAGGGCCACCATGGCCAAGTTGACCAGTGCCGTTCCGGTGCTCACCGCGC
GCGACGTCGCCGGAGCGGTCGAGTTCTGGACCGACCGGCTCGGGTTCTCCCGGGACTTCGTGGAGGACGA
CTTCGCCGGTGTGGTCCGGGACGACGTGACCCTGTTCATCAGCGCGGTCCAGGACCAGGTGGTGCCGGAC
AACACCCTGGCCTGGGTGTGGGTGCGCGGCCTGGACGAGCTGTACGCCGAGTGGTCGGAGGTCGTGTCCA
CGAACTTCCGGGACGCCTCCGGGCCGGCCATGACCGAGATCGGCGAGCAGCCGTGGGGGCGGGAGTTCGC
CCTGCGCGACCCGGCCGGCAACTGCGTGCACTTCGTGGCCGAGGAGCAGGACTGACACGTGCTAAAACTT
CATTTTTAATTTAAAAGGATCTAGGTGAAGATCCTTTTTGATAATCTCATGACCAAAATCCCTTAACGTG
AGTTTTCGTTCCACTGAGCGTCAGACCCCGTAGAAAAGATCAAAGGATCTTCTTGAGATCCTTTTTTTCT
GCGCGTAATCTGCTGCTTGCAAACAAAAAAACCACCGCTACCAGCGGTGGTTTGTTTGCCGGATCAAGAG
CTACCAACTCTTTTTCCGAAGGTAACTGGCTTCAGCAGAGCGCAGATACCAAATACTGTTCTTCTAGTGT
AGCCGTAGTTAGGCCACCACTTCAAGAACTCTGTAGCACCGCCTACATACCTCGCTCTGCTAATCCTGTT
ACCAGTGGCTGCTGCCAGTGGCGATAAGTCGTGTCTTACCGGGTTGGACTCAAGACGATAGTTACCGGAT
AAGGCGCAGCGGTCGGGCTGAACGGGGGGTTCGTGCACACAGCCCAGCTTGGAGCGAACGACCTACACCG
AACTGAGATACCTACAGCGTGAGCTATGAGAAAGCGCCACGCTTCCCGAAGGGAGAAAGGCGGACAGGTA
TCCGGTAAGCGGCAGGGTCGGAACAGGAGAGCGCACGAGGGAGCTTCCAGGGGGAAACGCCTGGTATCTT
TATAGTCCTGTCGGGTTTCGCCACCTCTGACTTGAGCGTCGATTTTTGTGATGCTCGTCAGGGGGGCGGA
GCCTATGGAAAAACGCCAGCAACGCGGCCTTTTTACGGTTCCTGGCCTTTTGCTGGCCTTTTGCTCACAT
GTTCTTTCCTGCGTTATCCCCTGATTCTGTGGATAACCGTATTACCGCCTTTGAGTGAGCTGATACCGCT
CGCCGCAGCCGAACGACCGAGCGCAGCGAGTCAGTGAGCGAGGAAGCGGAAGAGCGCCCAATACGCAAAC
CGCCTCTCCCCGCGCGTTGGCCGATTCATTAATGCAGCTGGCACGACAGGTTTCCCGACTGGAAAGCGGG
CAGTGAGCGCAACGCAAT
Features (pLannotate 1.2.2; 15 found; start..end, strand, type, name):
      1..22      +  protein_bind   CAP binding site: CAP binding activates transcription in the presence of cAMP. E. coli catabolite activator protein
     37..67      +  promoter       lac promoter: promoter for the E. coli lac operon
     75..91      +  protein_bind   lac operator: The lac repressor binds to the lac operator to inhibit transcription in E. coli. This inhibition can be relieved by adding lactose or isopropyl-β-D-thiogalactopyranoside (IPTG). lac repressor encoded by lacI
    133..151     +  promoter       SP6 promoter: promoter for bacteriophage SP6 RNA polymerase
    569..1456    -  CDS            RIB1 (fragment): RIB1_YEAST - Experimental evidence at protein level: Swiss-Prot protein existence level 1. Catalyzes the conversion of GTP to 2,5-diamino-6- ribosylamino-4(3H)-pyrimidinone 5'-phosphate (DARP), formate and pyrophosphate. From Saccharomyces cerevisiae (strain ATCC 204508 / S288c) (Baker's yeast).
   2331..2349    -  promoter       T7 promoter: promoter for bacteriophage T7 RNA polymerase
   2352..2499    +  CDS            lacZα (fragment): LacZα fragment of β-galactosidase; lacZ fragment
   2509..2812    +  CDS            ccdB (fragment): CcdB, a bacterial toxin that poisons DNA gyrase; ccdB; Plasmids containing the ccdB gene cannot be propagated in standard E. coli strains.
   2860..3129    +  CDS            tnpA (fragment): TN5P_ECOLX - Also known as tnp. Experimental evidence at protein level: Swiss-Prot protein existence level 1. Mediates transposition of transposon Tn5 by a 'cut and paste' mechanism. First, the monomeric transposase binds the 19 bp inverted DNA repeats flanking the transposon. Then, dimerization of the DNA- bound transposase creates a synaptic DNA complex. After nicking of the first DNA strand, excision of the transposon proceeds through a series of intermediates. The transposase then mediates the insertion of the transposon at a new site by strand transfer. The activity of the wild- type tran
   3161..3955    +  CDS            NeoR/KanR: aminoglycoside phosphotransferase from Tn5; aph(3')-II (or nptII); confers resistance to neomycin, kanamycin, and G418 (Geneticin®)
   3976..4026    -  misc_feature   bom (fragment): basis of mobility region from pBR322
   4053..4141    +  promoter       AmpR promoter (fragment): bla
   4161..4535    +  CDS            BleoR: antibiotic-binding protein; Sh ble from Streptoalloteichus hindustanus; confers resistance to bleomycin, phleomycin, and Zeocin™
   4673..5261    +  rep_origin     ori: high-copy-number ColE1/pMB1/pBR322/pUC origin of replication
   5444..5536    +  CDS            lacI (fragment): lac repressor; lacI; The lac repressor binds to the lac operator to inhibit transcription in E. coli. This inhibition can be relieved by adding lactose or isopropyl-β-D-thiogalactopyranoside (IPTG).
