[The description below was written by a language model from this plasmid's Addgene catalogue record and pLannotate feature annotations shown in this document.]
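Description:
pLO104 is a 5,548 nt Aspergillus marker plasmid built on the Invitrogen pCR-BluntII TOPO cloning backbone. It is maintained in E. coli as a high-copy plasmid through a ColE1/pUC-type origin and selected with kanamycin via the Tn5-derived NeoR/KanR gene. A BleoR (Sh ble) cassette is also annotated, as expected for this backbone. The remaining backbone features are the usual TOPO cloning architecture: a CAP site, lac promoter and lac operator upstream of the cloning site, flanking SP6 and T7 promoters, and lacZα and ccdB fragments downstream. In the parental vector these fragments form a lethal fusion that is disrupted by insertion, which selects for recombinants.

The insert is ATET_00531 from Aspergillus terreus NIH 2624, introduced by TOPO cloning. It is a heterologous counterpart of the Aspergillus nidulans riboB gene (AN0670), and it complements riboB mutations that make strains riboflavin-requiring. The automated annotation supports this: it detects a reverse-strand coding region resembling yeast RIB1, a GTP cyclohydrolase acting in riboflavin biosynthesis. Although the catalogue lists pLac as the promoter, the depositor notes that the insert lies in reverse orientation relative to the vector. This does not matter, because the cloned fragment carries its own promoter, coding sequence and 3' UTR.

No fungal replication origin is annotated. The plasmid is best understood as a source of a nutritional selection marker for transforming riboB mutant A. nidulans strains, with selection by restored riboflavin prototrophy.
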