Addgene plasmid #90224: pLO104
Purpose: Complements mutations in Aspergillus nidulans gene riboB (AN0670) (mutants require riboflavin)
Depositing lab: Berl Oakley. Depositing organization: University of Kansas. Publication: New multi-marker strains and complementing genes for Aspergillus nidulans molecular biology. Dohn JW Jr, Grubbs AW, Oakley CE, Oakley BR. Fungal Genet Biol. 2018 Feb;111:1-6. doi: 10.1016/j.fgb.2018.01.003. Epub 2018 Jan 5. PubMed 29309843.
Backbone
  Vector backbone: pCR-BluntII Topo
  Backbone manufacturer: Invitrogen
  Vector type: Aspergillus
Growth in bacteria
  Bacterial resistance: Kanamycin, 50 μg/mL
  Growth temperature: 37°C
  Growth strain: Top10
  Copy number: High Copy
Gene/Insert
  Gene/Insert name: ATET_00531
  Species: Aspergillus terreus NIH 2624
  Promoter: pLac
  Cloning method: TOPO Cloning
  Sequencing primers: 5′ SP6
Terms and licenses: Academic/Nonprofit Terms; Industry Terms: Not Available to Industry
Depositor comments: The insert was cloned into this plasmid in the reverse orientation. Insert orientation does not affect plasmid function, since the insert sequences contain all sequences necessary for expression (promoter, CDS, and 3' UTR.)
How to cite: pLO104 was a gift from Berl Oakley (Addgene plasmid # 90224 ; http://n2t.net/addgene:90224 ; RRID:Addgene_90224)
