>Addgene plasmid #90224 | pLO104 | depositor partial sequence | sequence record 175248 | Insert sequence (includes 3' PCR tail)
CCTGGGATTGATTTGCTTGAAGCTCTACGATGATGATGATACCCTTGGCTACGACGAGATCATGATGATG
TTTGATTCTGGATGTGGGAGTCTGGTTATTGTTTGGGATTGCTACCCCGTATGTTTGGATTATACTCCGT
AGGAATATGAAAATGAAAATGATAGAAGATGCTAGATAATCATCCTGTCAGCGTGACTAAGGCGGGATGA
GTCAGCCCCTCTCGGTTTTCCCCCGCGGCCCATCGAAGCAAAGCAAGAAGCGTAATTCCCGAGGGTCCGA
GAACCTTACACATGTCACGGAATTATTAAACTACCTTCTACCTGTAACTATTGAATATCTTTCTTGTCTG
TGCTACCTCCTCCCTCCCTTCGACCGCTACTCCTGTCTTCCTCCTTCATGCGTCTTCCTAATCCCCTGAT
ATGAACTTCGTCCGTCGGTAATCTCCATCCTCGCCGCCTTATCACGCAATGTCGTCGAACCTGCCATCCC
ACGCTTCCCCGACCTTCGCACCGCAAGAACCCTCTCCTTCCACTCCGACTGTCGACGATGACCTCTCGCT
CCATGACGCAAAGGACGCTCCTCCCTCTCTGAACCAGAGAATCCAGGATATCCGGTTCAATGCCGCAGAC
CAACCTGGGGGCTCAGAGAGCCCCAGTGGGAGCGCAACCCCCTCTGTCCCGCCATCGATCCTGTCCCCCT
CCTTCACCCCTCCGCAGACCCCCGGGGGTTCGTTAAACCCTATCCAACTTTACCAACAAACGCAATCGAC
CGCCCATTCCAAGCCTCCCAAACTCCTCTCCTGTCTCCCCAAGGTGGAATGTATTGTTCGCGCACGCATT
CCCACCACCAATGGCGCCGAGATGTTTCTCCACTTATACCACAACGACCTCGACAATAAAGAACACCTCG
CGATCGTGTTCGGCAACACCATCCGAAGTCGCAGCTTGGACGCAGTGAGACCGGGGGAGACGGAGATGGA
CCGGATGATCCGTGGCGCCTATGTAGGCAAGCTTCACCCTGGTCGAGTCAGCAGCTGGTATGACGAGACA
GGCGCTGCGGAAAGCGTCGGGGGCGCACAGAGCCGGGCCACCTCGTCTGCAGACGGACCCGTATCAGATA
CCCCGGACCTGGCGCGAAGCCATCCCAGCCAAGCGCCATTGGTGCGGATTCACTCGGAATGTTACACAGG
CGAGACGGCGTGGTCGGCTCGTTGCGACTGTGGAGAGCAGCTGGATGAAGCCGCTCGATTGATGTCACTG
CCCATGGAGACGCTTGCCGAGGTCGCCTCCCAGCAGAGTAGGACCGTCCCATCCAACGCCTCTGGGGGTG
TTATCATTTACCTACGCCAAGAAGGTCGCGGCATCGGTCTGGGGGAGAAGTTGAAGGCTTATAATTTACA
AGATCTCGGGTCCGACACGGTTGAGGCGAATCTGCTCTTGCGGCACCCCGCCGATGCCCGCAGCTACGGT
CTCGCCACCGCGATGCTGGTGGATCTTGGTCTGGGGGTGGATGCCAATCCCCACGGCATCCGACTGCTCA
CCAACAATCCGGATAAGGTGCGCGCGGTGGAGGGACCCAATCGGGAGGTGGTAGTGAAGGAGCGGGTTGC
GATGGTGCCGCTGGCGTGGAAGACGGGCGGAAAGATGGGCATTAAGAGTTCAGAGGTCGAGGGTTACTTG
AGGACAAAGGTGAGGTCTCCCACAATCCATGGTGGCATTGCGTCTGTTCGGAATCCGCCGTATCGCCTGA
TGTCTTTTGTCTACGTGCCAAGGGCTAACGCGCTCCACAGATTTCCAAGATGGGCCACATGATACAGTAG
TCTTGTTCGAGCATTATATATCTGCTTTGGCGCCTTCTCTCTCGCTACGTCTTGCATCTGATGTCTTTGG
GTATTTATGGGATCTACGTTGTGACGCTTTTGAATGCTCCGATATACGACCGTCATTGTTTCGTTCTTCA
TCTCAGCCACCACACTTTCTTCATCTTCTTGGCTGCGACATAGTCCGGGCATCAGTGCCTCCTCTCAGAC
AG
